>Addgene plasmid #127875 | pX330-BbsI-PITCh | addgene full sequence | sequence record 482883 | Addgene Long Read Sequencing Result
CGTTTTTAGCGCGTGCGCCAATTCTGCAGACAAATGGCTCTAGAGGTACCCGTTACATAACTTACGGTAA
ATGGCCCGCCTGGCTGACCGCCCAACGACCCCCGCCCATTGACGTCAATAGTAACGCCAATAGGGACTTT
CCATTGACGTCAATGGGTGGAGTATTTACGGTAAACTGCCCACTTGGCAGTACATCAAGTGTATCATATG
CCAAGTACGCCCCCTATTGACGTCAATGACGGTAAATGGCCCGCCTGGCATTGTGCCCAGTACATGACCT
TATGGGACTTTCCTACTTGGCAGTACATCTACGTATTAGTCATCGCTATTACCATGGTCGAGGTGAGCCC
CACGTTCTGCTTCACTCTCCCCATCTCCCCCCCCTCCCCACCCCCAATTTTGTATTTATTTATTTTTTAA
TTATTTTGTGCAGCGATGGGGGCGGGGGGGGGGGGGGGGCGCGCGCCAGGCGGGGCGGGGCGGGGCGAGG
GGCGGGGCGGGGCGAGGCGGAGAGGTGCGGCGGCAGCCAATCAGAGCGGCGCGCTCCGAAAGTTTCCTTT
TATGGCGAGGCGGCGGCGGCGGCGGCCCTATAAAAAGCGAAGCGCGCGGCGGGCGGGAGTCGCTGCGCGC
TGCCTTCGCCCCGTGCCCCGCTCCGCCGCCGCCTCGCGCCGCCCGCCCCGGCTCTGACTGACCGCGTTAC
TCCCACAGGTGAGCGGGCGGGACGGCCCTTCTCCTCCGGGCTGTAATTAGCTGAGCAAGAGGTAAGGGTT
TAAGGGATGGTTGGTTGGTGGGGTATTAATGTTTAATTACCTGGAGCACCTGCCTGAAATCACTTTTTTT
CAGGTTGGACCGGTGCCACCATGGACTATAAGGACCACGACGGAGACTACAAGGATCATGATATTGATTA
CAAAGACGATGACGATAAGATGGCCCCAAAGAAGAAGCGGAAGGTCGGTATCCACGGAGTCCCAGCAGCC
GACAAGAAGTACAGCATCGGCCTGGACATCGGCACCAACTCTGTGGGCTGGGCCGTGATCACCGACGAGT
ACAAGGTGCCCAGCAAGAAATTCAAGGTGCTGGGCAACACCGACCGGCACAGCATCAAGAAGAACCTGAT
CGGAGCCCTGCTGTTCGACAGCGGCGAAACAGCCGAGGCCACCCGGCTGAAGAGAACCGCCAGAAGAAGA
TACACCAGACGGAAGAACCGGATCTGCTATCTGCAAGAGATCTTCAGCAACGAGATGGCCAAGGTGGACG
ACAGCTTCTTCCACAGACTGGAAGAGTCCTTCCTGGTGGAAGAGGATAAGAAGCACGAGCGGCACCCCAT
CTTCGGCAACATCGTGGACGAGGTGGCCTACCACGAGAAGTACCCCACCATCTACCACCTGAGAAAGAAA
CTGGTGGACAGCACCGACAAGGCCGACCTGCGGCTGATCTATCTGGCCCTGGCCCACATGATCAAGTTCC
GGGGCCACTTCCTGATCGAGGGCGACCTGAACCCCGACAACAGCGACGTGGACAAGCTGTTCATCCAGCT
GGTGCAGACCTACAACCAGCTGTTCGAGGAAAACCCCATCAACGCCAGCGGCGTGGACGCCAAGGCCATC
CTGTCTGCCAGACTGAGCAAGAGCAGACGGCTGGAAAATCTGATCGCCCAGCTGCCCGGCGAGAAGAAGA
ATGGCCTGTTCGGAAACCTGATTGCCCTGAGCCTGGGCCTGACCCCCAACTTCAAGAGCAACTTCGACCT
GGCCGAGGATGCCAAACTGCAGCTGAGCAAGGACACCTACGACGACGACCTGGACAACCTGCTGGCCCAG
ATCGGCGACCAGTACGCCGACCTGTTTCTGGCCGCCAAGAACCTGTCCGACGCCATCCTGCTGAGCGACA
TCCTGAGAGTGAACACCGAGATCACCAAGGCCCCCCTGAGCGCCTCTATGATCAAGAGATACGACGAGCA
CCACCAGGACCTGACCCTGCTGAAAGCTCTCGTGCGGCAGCAGCTGCCTGAGAAGTACAAAGAGATTTTC
TTCGACCAGAGCAAGAACGGCTACGCCGGCTACATTGACGGCGGAGCCAGCCAGGAAGAGTTCTACAAGT
TCATCAAGCCCATCCTGGAAAAGATGGACGGCACCGAGGAACTGCTCGTGAAGCTGAACAGAGAGGACCT
GCTGCGGAAGCAGCGGACCTTCGACAACGGCAGCATCCCCCACCAGATCCACCTGGGAGAGCTGCACGCC
ATTCTGCGGCGGCAGGAAGATTTTTACCCATTCCTGAAGGACAACCGGGAAAAGATCGAGAAGATCCTGA
CCTTCCGCATCCCCTACTACGTGGGCCCTCTGGCCAGGGGAAACAGCAGATTCGCCTGGATGACCAGAAA
GAGCGAGGAAACCATCACCCCCTGGAACTTCGAGGAAGTGGTGGACAAGGGCGCTTCCGCCCAGAGCTTC
ATCGAGCGGATGACCAACTTCGATAAGAACCTGCCCAACGAGAAGGTGCTGCCCAAGCACAGCCTGCTGT
ACGAGTACTTCACCGTGTATAACGAGCTGACCAAAGTGAAATACGTGACCGAGGGAATGAGAAAGCCCGC
CTTCCTGAGCGGCGAGCAGAAAAAGGCCATCGTGGACCTGCTGTTCAAGACCAACCGGAAAGTGACCGTG
AAGCAGCTGAAAGAGGACTACTTCAAGAAAATCGAGTGCTTCGACTCCGTGGAAATCTCCGGCGTGGAAG
ATCGGTTCAACGCCTCCCTGGGCACATACCACGATCTGCTGAAAATTATCAAGGACAAGGACTTCCTGGA
CAATGAGGAAAACGAGGACATTCTGGAAGATATCGTGCTGACCCTGACACTGTTTGAGGACAGAGAGATG
ATCGAGGAACGGCTGAAAACCTATGCCCACCTGTTCGACGACAAAGTGATGAAGCAGCTGAAGCGGCGGA
GATACACCGGCTGGGGCAGGCTGAGCCGGAAGCTGATCAACGGCATCCGGGACAAGCAGTCCGGCAAGAC
AATCCTGGATTTCCTGAAGTCCGACGGCTTCGCCAACAGAAACTTCATGCAGCTGATCCACGACGACAGC
CTGACCTTTAAAGAGGACATCCAGAAAGCCCAGGTGTCCGGCCAGGGCGATAGCCTGCACGAGCACATTG
CCAATCTGGCCGGCAGCCCCGCCATTAAGAAGGGCATCCTGCAGACAGTGAAGGTGGTGGACGAGCTCGT
GAAAGTGATGGGCCGGCACAAGCCCGAGAACATCGTGATCGAAATGGCCAGAGAGAACCAGACCACCCAG
AAGGGACAGAAGAACAGCCGCGAGAGAATGAAGCGGATCGAAGAGGGCATCAAAGAGCTGGGCAGCCAGA
TCCTGAAAGAACACCCCGTGGAAAACACCCAGCTGCAGAACGAGAAGCTGTACCTGTACTACCTGCAGAA
TGGGCGGGATATGTACGTGGACCAGGAACTGGACATCAACCGGCTGTCCGACTACGATGTGGACCATATC
GTGCCTCAGAGCTTTCTGAAGGACGACTCCATCGACAACAAGGTGCTGACCAGAAGCGACAAGAACCGGG
GCAAGAGCGACAACGTGCCCTCCGAAGAGGTCGTGAAGAAGATGAAGAACTACTGGCGGCAGCTGCTGAA
CGCCAAGCTGATTACCCAGAGAAAGTTCGACAATCTGACCAAGGCCGAGAGAGGCGGCCTGAGCGAACTG
GATAAGGCCGGCTTCATCAAGAGACAGCTGGTGGAAACCCGGCAGATCACAAAGCACGTGGCACAGATCC
TGGACTCCCGGATGAACACTAAGTACGACGAGAATGACAAGCTGATCCGGGAAGTGAAAGTGATCACCCT
GAAGTCCAAGCTGGTGTCCGATTTCCGGAAGGATTTCCAGTTTTACAAAGTGCGCGAGATCAACAACTAC
CACCACGCCCACGACGCCTACCTGAACGCCGTCGTGGGAACCGCCCTGATCAAAAAGTACCCTAAGCTGG
AAAGCGAGTTCGTGTACGGCGACTACAAGGTGTACGACGTGCGGAAGATGATCGCCAAGAGCGAGCAGGA
AATCGGCAAGGCTACCGCCAAGTACTTCTTCTACAGCAACATCATGAACTTTTTCAAGACCGAGATTACC
CTGGCCAACGGCGAGATCCGGAAGCGGCCTCTGATCGAGACAAACGGCGAAACCGGGGAGATCGTGTGGG
ATAAGGGCCGGGATTTTGCCACCGTGCGGAAAGTGCTGAGCATGCCCCAAGTGAATATCGTGAAAAAGAC
CGAGGTGCAGACAGGCGGCTTCAGCAAAGAGTCTATCCTGCCCAAGAGGAACAGCGATAAGCTGATCGCC
AGAAAGAAGGACTGGGACCCTAAGAAGTACGGCGGCTTCGACAGCCCCACCGTGGCCTATTCTGTGCTGG
TGGTGGCCAAAGTGGAAAAGGGCAAGTCCAAGAAACTGAAGAGTGTGAAAGAGCTGCTGGGGATCACCAT
CATGGAAAGAAGCAGCTTCGAGAAGAATCCCATCGACTTTCTGGAAGCCAAGGGCTACAAAGAAGTGAAA
AAGGACCTGATCATCAAGCTGCCTAAGTACTCCCTGTTCGAGCTGGAAAACGGCCGGAAGAGAATGCTGG
CCTCTGCCGGCGAACTGCAGAAGGGAAACGAACTGGCCCTGCCCTCCAAATATGTGAACTTCCTGTACCT
GGCCAGCCACTATGAGAAGCTGAAGGGCTCCCCCGAGGATAATGAGCAGAAACAGCTGTTTGTGGAACAG
CACAAGCACTACCTGGACGAGATCATCGAGCAGATCAGCGAGTTCTCCAAGAGAGTGATCCTGGCCGACG
CTAATCTGGACAAAGTGCTGTCCGCCTACAACAAGCACCGGGATAAGCCCATCAGAGAGCAGGCCGAGAA
TATCATCCACCTGTTTACCCTGACCAATCTGGGAGCCCCTGCCGCCTTCAAGTACTTTGACACCACCATC
GACCGGAAGAGGTACACCAGCACCAAAGAGGTGCTGGACGCCACCCTGATCCACCAGAGCATCACCGGCC
TGTACGAGACACGGATCGACCTGTCTCAGCTGGGAGGCGACAAAAGGCCGGCGGCCACGAAAAAGGCCGG
CCAGGCAAAAAAGAAAAAGTAAGAATTCCTAGAGCTCGCTGATCAGCCTCGACTGTGCCTTCTAGTTGCC
AGCCATCTGTTGTTTGCCCCTCCCCCGTGCCTTCCTTGACCCTGGAAGGTGCCACTCCCACTGTCCTTTC
CTAATAAAATGAGGAAATTGCATCGCATTGTCTGAGTAGGTGTCATTCTATTCTGGGGGGTGGGGTGGGG
CAGGACAGCAAGGGGGAGGATTGGGAAGAGAATAGCAGGCATGCTGGGGAGCGGCCGCAGGAACCCCTAG
TGATGGAGTTGGCCACTCCCTCTCTGCGCGCTCGCTCGCTCACTGAGGCCGGGCGACCAAAGGTCGCCCG
ACGCCCGGGCTTTGCCCGGGCGGCCTCAGTGAGCGAGCGAGCGCGCAGCTGCCTGCAGGGGCGCCTGATG
CGGTATTTTCTCCTTACGCATCTGTGCGGTATTTCACACCGCATA
[95 nt withheld, positions 5576-5670]
T
[46 nt withheld, positions 5672-5717]
C
[141 nt withheld, positions 5719-5859]
CCTTTGACGTTGGAGTCCACGTTCTTT
[37 nt withheld, positions 5887-5923]
ACTCTATCTCGGGCTATTCTTTTGATTTATAAGGGATTTTGCCGATTTCGGTCTATTGGTTAAAAAATGA
GCTGATTTAACAAAAATTTAACGCGAATTTTAACAAAATATTAACGTTTACAATTTTATGGTGCACTCTC
AGTACAATCTGCTCTGATGCCGCATAGTTAAGCCAGCCCCGACACCCGCCAACACCCGCTGACGCGCCCT
GACGGGCTTGTCTGCTCCCGGCATCCGCTTACAGACAAGCTGTGACCGTCTCCGGGAGCTGCATGTGTCA
GAGGTTTTCACCGTCATCACCGAAACGCGCGAGACGAAAGGGCCTCGTGATACGCCTATTTTTATAGGTT
AATGTCATGATAATAATGGTTTCTTAGACGTCAGGTGGCACTTTTCGGGGAAATGTGCGCGGAACCCCTA
TTTGTTTATTTTTCTAAATACATTCAAATATGTATCCGCTCATGAGACAATAACCCTGATAAATGCTTCA
ATAATATTGAAAAAGGAAGAGTATGAGTATTCAACATTTCCGTGTCGCCCTTATTCCCTTTTTTGCGGCA
TTTTGCCTTCCTGTTTTTGCTCACCCAGAAACGCTGGTGAAAGTAAAAGATGCTGAAGATCAGTTGGGTG
CACGAGTGGGTTACATCGAACTGGATCTCAACAGCGGTAAGATCCTTGAGAGTTTTCGCCCCGAAGAACG
TTTTCCAATGATGAGCACTTTTAAAGTTCTGCTATGTGGCGCGGTATTATCCCGTATTGACGCCGGGCAA
GAGCAACTCGGTCGCCGCATACACTATTCTCAGAATGACTTGGTTGAGTACTCACCAGTCACAGAAAAGC
ATCTTACGGATGGCATGACAGTAAGAGAATTATGCAGTGCTGCCATAACCATGAGTGATAACACTGCGGC
CAACTTACTTCTGACAACGATCGGAGGACCGAAGGAGCTAACCGCTTTTTTGCACAACATGGGGGATCAT
GTAACTCGCCTTGATCGTTGGGAACCGGAGCTGAATGAAGCCATACCAAACGACGAGCGTGACACCACGA
TGCCTGTAGCAATGGCAACAACGTTGCGCAAACTATTAACTGGCGAACTACTTACTCTAGCTTCCCGGCA
ACAATTAATAGACTGGATGGAGGCGGATAAAGTTGCAGGACCACTTCTGCGCTCGGCCCTTCCGGCTGGC
TGGTTTATTGCTGATAAATCTGGAGCCGGTGAGCGTGGAAGCCGCGGTATCATTGCAGCACTGGGGCCAG
ATGGTAAGCCCTCCCGTATCGTAGTTATCTACACGACGGGGAGTCAGGCAACTATGGATGAACGAAATAG
ACAGATCGCTGAGATAGGTGCCTCACTGATTAAGCATTGGTAACTGTCAGACCAAGTTTACTCATATATA
CTTTAGATTGATTTAAAACTTCATTTTTAATTTAAAAGGATCTAGGTGAAGATCCTTTTTGATAATCTCA
TGACCAAAATCCCTTAACGTGAGTTTTCGTTCCACTGAGCGTCAGACCCCGTAGAAAAGATCAAAGGATC
TTCTTGAGATCCTTTTTTTCTGCGCGTAATCTGCTGCTTGCAAACAAAAAAACCACCGCTACCAGCGGTG
GTTTGTTTGCCGGATCAAGAGCTACCAACTCTTTTTCCGAAGGTAACTGGCTTCAGCAGAGCGCAGATAC
CAAATACTGTTCTTCTAGTGTAGCCGTAGTTAGGCCACCACTTCAAGAACTCTGTAGCACCGCCTACATA
CCTCGCTCTGCTAATCCTGTTACCAGTGGCTGCTGCCAGTGGCGATAAGTCGTGTCTTACCGGGTTGGAC
TCAAGACGATAGTTACCGGATAAGGCGCAGCGGTCGGGCTGAACGGGGGGTTCGTGCACACAGCCCAGCT
TGGAGCGAACGACCTACACCGAACTGAGATACCTACAGCGTGAGCTATGAGAAAGCGCCACGCTTCCCGA
AGGGAGAAAGGCGGACAGGTATCCGGTAAGCGGCAGGGTCGGAACAGGAGAGCGCACGAGGGAGCTTCCA
GGGGGAAACGCCTGGTATCTTTATAGTCCTGTCGGGTTTCGCCACCTCTGACTTGAGCGTCGATTTTTGT
GATGCTCGTCAGGGGGGCGGAGCCTATGGAAAAACGCCAGCAACGCGGCCTTTTTACGGTTCCTGGCCTT
TTGCTGGCCTTTTGCTCACATGTGAGGGCCTATTTCCCATGATTCCTTCATATTTGCATATACGATACAA
GGCTGTTAGAGAGATAATTGGAATTAATTTGACTGTAAACACAAAGATATTAGTACAAAATACGTGACGT
AGAAAGTAATAATTTCTTGGGTAGTTTGCAGTTTTAAAATTATGTTTTAAAATGGACTATCATATGCTTA
CCGTAACTTGAAAGTATTTCGATTTCTTGGCTTTATATATCTTGTGGAAAGGACGAAACACCGGGTCTTC
GAGAAGACCTGTTTTAGAGCTAGAAATAGCAAGTTAAAATAAGGCTAGTCCGTTATCAACTTGAAAAAGT
GGCACCGAGTCGGTGCTTTTTTGTTTTAGAGCTAGAAATAGCAAGTTAAAATAAGGCTAGTCCGTTTTTA
GCGCGTGCGCCAATTCTGCAGACAAATGGCTCTAGAGGCATGTGAGGGCCTATTTCCCATGATTCCTTCA
TATTTGCATATACGATACAAGGCTGTTAGAGAGATAATTGGAATTAATTTGACTGTAAACACAAAGATAT
TAGTACAAAATACGTGACGTAGAAAGTAATAATTTCTTGGGTAGTTTGCAGTTTTAAAATTATGTTTTAA
AATGGACTATCATATGCTTACCGTAACTTGAAAGTATTTCGATTTCTTGGCTTTATATATCTTGTGGAAA
GGACGAAACACCGCATCGTACGCGTACGTGTTGTTTTAGAGCTAGAAATAGCAAGTTAAAATAAGGCTAG
TCCGTTATCAACTTGAAAAAGTGGCACCGAGTCGGTGCTTTTTTGTTTTAGAGCTAGAAATAGCAAGTTA
AAATAAGGCTAGTC
Features (pLannotate 1.2.2; 21 found; start..end, strand, type, name):
     51..336     +  enhancer       CMV enhancer: human cytomegalovirus immediate early enhancer; contains an 18-bp deletion relative to the standard CMV enhancer
    338..615     +  promoter       chicken β-actin promoter: No description available
    616..843     +  intron         hybrid intron: hybrid between chicken β-actin (CBA) and minute virus of mice (MMV) introns (Gray et al., 2011)
    981..2582    +  CDS            Cas9(N): N-terminal portion of Streptococcus pyogenes Cas9 (Zetsche et al., 2015)
   2583..5081    +  CDS            Cas9(C): C-terminal portion of Streptococcus pyogenes Cas9 (Zetsche et al., 2015)
   5082..5129    +  CDS            nucleoplasmin NLS: bipartite nuclear localization signal from nucleoplasmin
   5163..5274    +  polyA_signal   bGH poly(A) signal: bovine growth hormone polyadenylation signal
   5379..5519    +  repeat_region  AAV2 ITR: inverted terminal repeat of adeno-associated virus serotype 2 inverted
   5524..5575    -  misc_feature   bom (fragment): basis of mobility region from pBR322
   5594..6049    +  rep_origin     f1 ori (sequence partly withheld): f1 bacteriophage origin of replication; arrow indicates direction of (+) strand synthesis
   6050..6099    -  misc_feature   bom (fragment): basis of mobility region from pBR322
   6201..6236    -  CDS            rop (fragment): Rop protein, which maintains plasmids at low copy number; rop
   6331..6435    +  promoter       AmpR promoter: bla
   6436..7296    +  CDS            AmpR: β-lactamase; bla; confers resistance to ampicillin, carbenicillin, and related antibiotics
   7467..8055    +  rep_origin     ori: high-copy-number ColE1/pMB1/pBR322/pUC origin of replication
   8117..8357    +  promoter       U6 promoter: RNA polymerase III promoter for human U6 snRNA
   8384..8459    +  misc_RNA       gRNA scaffold: guide RNA scaffold for the Streptococcus pyogenes CRISPR/Cas9 system
   8466..8509    +  misc_RNA       gRNA scaffold (fragment): guide RNA scaffold for the Streptococcus pyogenes CRISPR/Cas9 system
   8557..8797    +  promoter       U6 promoter: RNA polymerase III promoter for human U6 snRNA
   8826..8901    +  misc_RNA       gRNA scaffold: guide RNA scaffold for the Streptococcus pyogenes CRISPR/Cas9 system
   8908..4       +  misc_RNA       gRNA scaffold (fragment) (across the origin): guide RNA scaffold for the Streptococcus pyogenes CRISPR/Cas9 system
