>Addgene plasmid #127875 | pX330-BbsI-PITCh Sequencing Result | analyzer sequence | sequence record 418291
CGTTTTTAGCGCGTGCGCCAATTCTGCAGACAAATGGCTCTAGAGGTACCCGTTACATAACTTACGGTAA
ATGGCCCGCCTGGCTGACCGCCCAACGACCCCCGCCCATTGACGTCAATAGTAACGCCAATAGGGACTTT
CCATTGACGTCAATGGGTGGAGTATTTACGGTAAACTGCCCACTTGGCAGTACATCAAGTGTATCATATG
CCAAGTACGCCCCCTATTGACGTCAATGACGGTAAATGGCCCGCCTGGCATTGTGCCCAGTACATGACCT
TATGGGACTTTCCTACTTGGCAGTACATCTACGTATTAGTCATCGCTATTACCATGGTCGAGGTGAGCCC
CACGTTCTGCTTCACTCTCCCCATCTCCCCCCCCTCCCCACCCCCAATTTTGTATTTATTTATTTTTTAA
TTATTTTGTGCAGCGATGGGGGCGGGGGGGGGGGGGGGGGGGGCCCGGGGGGGGGGGGGGGGGGGGGGGG
GGGGGGGGGGGGGGGGGGGGGGGGGGGGGGGCGGCGGCGGCCAATCAGAGCGGCGCGCTCCGAAAGTTTC
CTTTTATGGCGAGGCGGCGGCGGCGGCGGCCCTATAAAAAGCGAAGCGCGCGGCGGGCGGGAGTCGCTGC
GCGCTGCCTTCGCCCCGTGCCCCGCTCCGCCGCCGCCTCGCGCCGCCCGCCCCGGCTCTGACTGACCGCG
TTACTCCCACAGGTGAGCGGGCGGGACGGCCCTTCTCCTCCGGGCTGTAATTAGCTGAGCAAGAGGTAAG
GGTTTAAGGGATGGTTGGTTGGTGGGGTATTAATGTTTAATTACCTGGAGCACCTGCCTGAAATCACTTT
TTTTCAGGTTGGACCGGTGCCACCATGGACTATAAGGACCACGACGGAGACTACAAGGATCATGATATTG
ATTACAAAGACGATGACGATAAGATGGCCCCAAAGAAGAAGCGGAAGGTCGGTATCCACGGAGTCCCAGC
AGCCGACAAGAAGTACAGCATCGGCCTGGACATCGGCACCAACTCTGTGGGCTGGGCCGTGATCACCGAC
GAGTACAAGGTGCCCAGCAAGAAATTCAAGGTGCTGGGCAACACCGACCGGCACAGCATCAAGAAGAACC
TGATCGGAGCCCTGCTGTTCGACAGCGGCGAAACAGCCGAGGCCACCCGGCTGAAGAGAACCGCCAGAAG
AAGATACACCAGACGGAAGAACCGGATCTGCTATCTGCAAGAGATCTTCAGCAACGAGATGGCCAAGGTG
GACGACAGCTTCTTCCACAGACTGGAAGAGTCCTTCCTGGTGGAAGAGGATAAGAAGCACGAGCGGCACC
CCATCTTCGGCAACATCGTGGACGAGGTGGCCTACCACGAGAAGTACCCCACCATCTACCACCTGAGAAA
GAAACTGGTGGACAGCACCGACAAGGCCGACCTGCGGCTGATCTATCTGGCCCTGGCCCACATGATCAAG
TTCCGGGGCCACTTCCTGATCGAGGGCGACCTGAACCCCGACAACAGCGACGTGGACAAGCTGTTCATCC
AGCTGGTGCAGACCTACAACCAGCTGTTCGAGGAAAACCCCATCAACGCCAGCGGCGTGGACGCCAAGGC
CATCCTGTCTGCCAGACTGAGCAAGAGCAGACGGCTGGAAAATCTGATCGCCCAGCTGCCCGGCGAGAAG
AAGAATGGCCTGTTCGGAAACCTGATTGCCCTGAGCCTGGGCCTGACCCCCAACTTCAAGAGCAACTTCG
ACCTGGCCGAGGATGCCAAACTGCAGCTGAGCAAGGACACCTACGACGACGACCTGGACAACCTGCTGGC
CCAGATCGGCGACCAGTACGCCGACCTGTTTCTGGCCGCCAAGAACCTGTCCGACGCCATCCTGCTGAGC
GACATCCTGAGAGTGAACACCGAGATCACCAAGGCCCCCCTGAGCGCCTCTATGATCAAGAGATACGACG
AGCACCACCAGGACCTGACCCTGCTGAAAGCTCTCGTGCGGCAGCAGCTGCCTGAGAAGTACAAAGAGAT
TTTCTTCGACCAGAGCAAGAACGGCTACGCCGGCTACATTGACGGCGGAGCCAGCCAGGAAGAGTTCTAC
AAGTTCATCAAGCCCATCCTGGAAAAGATGGACGGCACCGAGGAACTGCTCGTGAAGCTGAACAGAGAGG
ACCTGCTGCGGAAGCAGCGGACCTTCGACAACGGCAGCATCCCCCACCAGATCCACCTGGGAGAGCTGCA
CGCCATTCTGCGGCGGCAGGAAGATTTTTACCCATTCCTGAAGGACAACCGGGAAAAGATCGAGAAGATC
CTGACCTTCCGCATCCCCTACTACGTGGGCCCTCTGGCCAGGGGAAACAGCAGATTCGCCTGGATGACCA
GAAAGAGCGAGGAAACCATCACCCCCTGGAACTTCGAGGAAGTGGTGGACAAGGGCGCTTCCGCCCAGAG
CTTCATCGAGCGGATGACCAACTTCGATAAGAACCTGCCCAACGAGAAGGTGCTGCCCAAGCACAGCCTG
CTGTACGAGTACTTCACCGTGTATAACGAGCTGACCAAAGTGAAATACGTGACCGAGGGAATGAGAAAGC
CCGCCTTCCTGAGCGGCGAGCAGAAAAAGGCCATCGTGGACCTGCTGTTCAAGACCAACCGGAAAGTGAC
CGTGAAGCAGCTGAAAGAGGACTACTTCAAGAAAATCGAGTGCTTCGACTCCGTGGAAATCTCCGGCGTG
GAAGATCGGTTCAACGCCTCCCTGGGCACATACCACGATCTGCTGAAAATTATCAAGGACAAGGACTTCC
TGGACAATGAGGAAAACGAGGACATTCTGGAAGATATCGTGCTGACCCTGACACTGTTTGAGGACAGAGA
GATGATCGAGGAACGGCTGAAAACCTATGCCCACCTGTTCGACGACAAAGTGATGAAGCAGCTGAAGCGG
CGGAGATACACCGGCTGGGGCAGGCTGAGCCGGAAGCTGATCAACGGCATCCGGGACAAGCAGTCCGGCA
AGACAATCCTGGATTTCCTGAAGTCCGACGGCTTCGCCAACAGAAACTTCATGCAGCTGATCCACGACGA
CAGCCTGACCTTTAAAGAGGACATCCAGAAAGCCCAGGTGTCCGGCCAGGGCGATAGCCTGCACGAGCAC
ATTGCCAATCTGGCCGGCAGCCCCGCCATTAAGAAGGGCATCCTGCAGACAGTGAAGGTGGTGGACGAGC
TCGTGAAAGTGATGGGCCGGCACAAGCCCGAGAACATCGTGATCGAAATGGCCAGAGAGAACCAGACCAC
CCAGAAGGGACAGAAGAACAGCCGCGAGAGAATGAAGCGGATCGAAGAGGGCATCAAAGAGCTGGGCAGC
CAGATCCTGAAAGAACACCCCGTGGAAAACACCCAGCTGCAGAACGAGAAGCTGTACCTGTACTACCTGC
AGAATGGGCGGGATATGTACGTGGACCAGGAACTGGACATCAACCGGCTGTCCGACTACGATGTGGACCA
TATCGTGCCTCAGAGCTTTCTGAAGGACGACTCCATCGACAACAAGGTGCTGACCAGAAGCGACAAGAAC
CGGGGCAAGAGCGACAACGTGCCCTCCGAAGAGGTCGTGAAGAAGATGAAGAACTACTGGCGGCAGCTGC
TGAACGCCAAGCTGATTACCCAGAGAAAGTTCGACAATCTGACCAAGGCCGAGAGAGGCGGCCTGAGCGA
ACTGGATAAGGCCGGCTTCATCAAGAGACAGCTGGTGGAAACCCGGCAGATCACAAAGCACGTGGCACAG
ATCCTGGACTCCCGGATGAACACTAAGTACGACGAGAATGACAAGCTGATCCGGGAAGTGAAAGTGATCA
CCCTGAAGTCCAAGCTGGTGTCCGATTTCCGGAAGGATTTCCAGTTTTACAAAGTGCGCGAGATCAACAA
CTACCACCACGCCCACGACGCCTACCTGAACGCCGTCGTGGGAACCGCCCTGATCAAAAAGTACCCTAAG
CTGGAAAGCGAGTTCGTGTACGGCGACTACAAGGTGTACGACGTGCGGAAGATGATCGCCAAGAGCGAGC
AGGAAATCGGCAAGGCTACCGCCAAGTACTTCTTCTACAGCAACATCATGAACTTTTTCAAGACCGAGAT
TACCCTGGCCAACGGCGAGATCCGGAAGCGGCCTCTGATCGAGACAAACGGCGAAACCGGGGAGATCGTG
TGGGATAAGGGCCGGGATTTTGCCACCGTGCGGAAAGTGCTGAGCATGCCCCAAGTGAATATCGTGAAAA
AGACCGAGGTGCAGACAGGCGGCTTCAGCAAAGAGTCTATCCTGCCCAAGAGGAACAGCGATAAGCTGAT
CGCCAGAAAGAAGGACTGGGACCCTAAGAAGTACGGCGGCTTCGACAGCCCCACCGTGGCCTATTCTGTG
CTGGTGGTGGCCAAAGTGGAAAAGGGCAAGTCCAAGAAACTGAAGAGTGTGAAAGAGCTGCTGGGGATCA
CCATCATGGAAAGAAGCAGCTTCGAGAAGAATCCCATCGACTTTCTGGAAGCCAAGGGCTACAAAGAAGT
GAAAAAGGACCTGATCATCAAGCTGCCTAAGTACTCCCTGTTCGAGCTGGAAAACGGCCGGAAGAGAATG
CTGGCCTCTGCCGGCGAACTGCAGAAGGGAAACGAACTGGCCCTGCCCTCCAAATATGTGAACTTCCTGT
ACCTGGCCAGCCACTATGAGAAGCTGAAGGGCTCCCCCGAGGATAATGAGCAGAAACAGCTGTTTGTGGA
ACAGCACAAGCACTACCTGGACGAGATCATCGAGCAGATCAGCGAGTTCTCCAAGAGAGTGATCCTGGCC
GACGCTAATCTGGACAAAGTGCTGTCCGCCTACAACAAGCACCGGGATAAGCCCATCAGAGAGCAGGCCG
AGAATATCATCCACCTGTTTACCCTGACCAATCTGGGAGCCCCTGCCGCCTTCAAGTACTTTGACACCAC
CATCGACCGGAAGAGGTACACCAGCACCAAAGAGGTGCTGGACGCCACCCTGATCCACCAGAGCATCACC
GGCCTGTACGAGACACGGATCGACCTGTCTCAGCTGGGAGGCGACAAAAGGCCGGCGGCCACGAAAAAGG
CCGGCCAGGCAAAAAAGAAAAAGTAAGAATTCCTAGAGCTCGCTGATCAGCCTCGACTGTGCCTTCTAGT
TGCCAGCCATCTGTTGTTTGCCCCTCCCCCGTGCCTTCCTTGACCCTGGAAGGTGCCACTCCCACTGTCC
TTTCCTAATAAAATGAGGAAATTGCATCGCATTGTCTGAGTAGGTGTCATTCTATTCTGGGGGGTGGGGT
GGGGCAGGACAGCAAGGGGGAGGATTGGGAAGAGAATAGCAGGCATGCTGGGGAGCGGCCGCAGGAACCC
CTAGTGATGGAGTTGGCCACTCCCTCTCTGCGCGCTCGCTCGCTCACTGAGGCCGGGCGACCAAAGGTCG
CCCGACGCCCGGGCTTTGCCCGGGCGGCCTCAGTGAGCGAGCGAGCGCGCAGCTGCCTGCAGGGGCGCCT
GATGCGGTATTTTCTCCTTACGCATCTGTGCGGTATTTCACACCGCATA
[95 nt withheld, positions 5580-5674]
T
[46 nt withheld, positions 5676-5721]
C
[141 nt withheld, positions 5723-5863]
CCTTTGACGTTGGAGTCCACGTTCTTT
[37 nt withheld, positions 5891-5927]
ACTCTATCTCGGGCTATTCTTTTGATTTATAAGGGATTTTGCCGATTTCGGTCTATTGGTTAAAAAATGA
GCTGATTTAACAAAAATTTAACGCGAATTTTAACAAAATATTAACGTTTACAATTTTATGGTGCACTCTC
AGTACAATCTGCTCTGATGCCGCATAGTTAAGCCAGCCCCGACACCCGCCAACACCCGCTGACGCGCCCT
GACGGGCTTGTCTGCTCCCGGCATCCGCTTACAGACAAGCTGTGACCGTCTCCGGGAGCTGCATGTGTCA
GAGGTTTTCACCGTCATCACCGAAACGCGCGAGACGAAAGGGCCTCGTGATACGCCTATTTTTATAGGTT
AATGTCATGATAATAATGGTTTCTTAGACGTCAGGTGGCACTTTTCGGGGAAATGTGCGCGGAACCCCTA
TTTGTTTATTTTTCTAAATACATTCAAATATGTATCCGCTCATGAGACAATAACCCTGATAAATGCTTCA
ATAATATTGAAAAAGGAAGAGTATGAGTATTCAACATTTCCGTGTCGCCCTTATTCCCTTTTTTGCGGCA
TTTTGCCTTCCTGTTTTTGCTCACCCAGAAACGCTGGTGAAAGTAAAAGATGCTGAAGATCAGTTGGGTG
CACGAGTGGGTTACATCGAACTGGATCTCAACAGCGGTAAGATCCTTGAGAGTTTTCGCCCCGAAGAACG
TTTTCCAATGATGAGCACTTTTAAAGTTCTGCTATGTGGCGCGGTATTATCCCGTATTGACGCCGGGCAA
GAGCAACTCGGTCGCCGCATACACTATTCTCAGAATGACTTGGTTGAGTACTCACCAGTCACAGAAAAGC
ATCTTACGGATGGCATGACAGTAAGAGAATTATGCAGTGCTGCCATAACCATGAGTGATAACACTGCGGC
CAACTTACTTCTGACAACGATCGGAGGACCGAAGGAGCTAACCGCTTTTTTGCACAACATGGGGGATCAT
GTAACTCGCCTTGATCGTTGGGAACCGGAGCTGAATGAAGCCATACCAAACGACGAGCGTGACACCACGA
TGCCTGTAGCAATGGCAACAACGTTGCGCAAACTATTAACTGGCGAACTACTTACTCTAGCTTCCCGGCA
ACAATTAATAGACTGGATGGAGGCGGATAAAGTTGCAGGACCACTTCTGCGCTCGGCCCTTCCGGCTGGC
TGGTTTATTGCTGATAAATCTGGAGCCGGTGAGCGTGGAAGCCGCGGTATCATTGCAGCACTGGGGCCAG
ATGGTAAGCCCTCCCGTATCGTAGTTATCTACACGACGGGGAGTCAGGCAACTATGGATGAACGAAATAG
ACAGATCGCTGAGATAGGTGCCTCACTGATTAAGCATTGGTAACTGTCAGACCAAGTTTACTCATATATA
CTTTAGATTGATTTAAAACTTCATTTTTAATTTAAAAGGATCTAGGTGAAGATCCTTTTTGATAATCTCA
TGACCAAAATCCCTTAACGTGAGTTTTCGTTCCACTGAGCGTCAGACCCCGTAGAAAAGATCAAAGGATC
TTCTTGAGATCCTTTTTTTCTGCGCGTAATCTGCTGCTTGCAAACAAAAAAACCACCGCTACCAGCGGTG
GTTTGTTTGCCGGATCAAGAGCTACCAACTCTTTTTCCGAAGGTAACTGGCTTCAGCAGAGCGCAGATAC
CAAATACTGTTCTTCTAGTGTAGCCGTAGTTAGGCCACCACTTCAAGAACTCTGTAGCACCGCCTACATA
CCTCGCTCTGCTAATCCTGTTACCAGTGGCTGCTGCCAGTGGCGATAAGTCGTGTCTTACCGGGTTGGAC
TCAAGACGATAGTTACCGGATAAGGCGCAGCGGTCGGGCTGAACGGGGGGTTCGTGCACACAGCCCAGCT
TGGAGCGAACGACCTACACCGAACTGAGATACCTACAGCGTGAGCTATGAGAAAGCGCCACGCTTCCCGA
AGGGAGAAAGGCGGACAGGTATCCGGTAAGCGGCAGGGTCGGAACAGGAGAGCGCACGAGGGAGCTTCCA
GGGGGAAACGCCTGGTATCTTTATAGTCCTGTCGGGTTTCGCCACCTCTGACTTGAGCGTCGATTTTTGT
GATGCTCGTCAGGGGGGCGGAGCCTATGGAAAAACGCCAGCAACGCGGCCTTTTTACGGTTCCTGGCCTT
TTGCTGGCCTTTTGCTCACATGTGAGGGCCTATTTCCCATGATTCCTTCATATTTGCATATACGATACAA
GGCTGTTAGAGAGATAATTGGAATTAATTTGACTGTAAACACAAAGATATTAGTACAAAATACGTGACGT
AGAAAGTAATAATTTCTTGGGTAGTTTGCAGTTTTAAAATTATGTTTTAAAATGGACTATCATATGCTTA
CCGTAACTTGAAAGTATTTCGATTTCTTGGCTTTATATATCTTGTGGAAAGGACGAAACACCGGGTCTTC
GAGAAGACCTGTTTTAGAGCTAGAAATAGCAAGTTAAAATAAGGCTAGTCCGTTATCAACTTGAAAAAGT
GGCACCGAGTCGGTGCTTTTTTGTTTTAGAGCTAGAAATAGCAAGTTAAAATAAGGCTAGTCCGTTTTTA
GCGCGTGCGCCAATTCTGCAGACAAATGGCTCTAGAGGCATGTGAGGGCCTATTTCCCATGATTCCTTCA
TATTTGCATATACGATACAAGGCTGTTAGAGAGATAATTGGAATTAATTTGACTGTAAACACAAAGATAT
TAGTACAAAATACGTGACGTAGAAAGTAATAATTTCTTGGGTAGTTTGCAGTTTTAAAATTATGTTTTAA
AATGGACTATCATATGCTTACCGTAACTTGAAAGTATTTCGATTTCTTGGCTTTATATATCTTGTGGAAA
GGACGAAACACCGCATCGTACGCGTACGTGTTGTTTTAGAGCTAGAAATAGCAAGTTAAAATAAGGCTAG
TCCGTTATCAACTTGAAAAAGTGGCACCGAGTCGGTGCTTTTTTGTTTTAGAGCTAGAAATAGCAAGTTA
AAATAAGGCTAGTC
Features (pLannotate 1.2.2; 23 found; start..end, strand, type, name):
     51..336     +  enhancer       CMV enhancer: human cytomegalovirus immediate early enhancer; contains an 18-bp deletion relative to the standard CMV enhancer
    338..459     +  promoter       chicken β-actin promoter (fragment): contains a 21-bp deletion relative to the standard chicken β-actin promoter
    468..489     +  promoter       chicken β-actin promoter (fragment): No description available
    500..523     +  promoter       chicken β-actin promoter (fragment): No description available
    620..847     +  intron         hybrid intron: hybrid between chicken β-actin (CBA) and minute virus of mice (MMV) introns (Gray et al., 2011)
    985..2586    +  CDS            Cas9(N): N-terminal portion of Streptococcus pyogenes Cas9 (Zetsche et al., 2015)
   2587..5085    +  CDS            Cas9(C): C-terminal portion of Streptococcus pyogenes Cas9 (Zetsche et al., 2015)
   5086..5133    +  CDS            nucleoplasmin NLS: bipartite nuclear localization signal from nucleoplasmin
   5167..5278    +  polyA_signal   bGH poly(A) signal: bovine growth hormone polyadenylation signal
   5383..5523    +  repeat_region  AAV2 ITR: inverted terminal repeat of adeno-associated virus serotype 2 inverted
   5528..5579    -  misc_feature   bom (fragment): basis of mobility region from pBR322
   5598..6053    +  rep_origin     f1 ori (sequence partly withheld): f1 bacteriophage origin of replication; arrow indicates direction of (+) strand synthesis
   6054..6103    -  misc_feature   bom (fragment): basis of mobility region from pBR322
   6205..6240    -  CDS            rop (fragment): Rop protein, which maintains plasmids at low copy number; rop
   6335..6439    +  promoter       AmpR promoter: bla
   6440..7300    +  CDS            AmpR: β-lactamase; bla; confers resistance to ampicillin, carbenicillin, and related antibiotics
   7471..8059    +  rep_origin     ori: high-copy-number ColE1/pMB1/pBR322/pUC origin of replication
   8121..8361    +  promoter       U6 promoter: RNA polymerase III promoter for human U6 snRNA
   8388..8463    +  misc_RNA       gRNA scaffold: guide RNA scaffold for the Streptococcus pyogenes CRISPR/Cas9 system
   8470..8513    +  misc_RNA       gRNA scaffold (fragment): guide RNA scaffold for the Streptococcus pyogenes CRISPR/Cas9 system
   8561..8801    +  promoter       U6 promoter: RNA polymerase III promoter for human U6 snRNA
   8830..8905    +  misc_RNA       gRNA scaffold: guide RNA scaffold for the Streptococcus pyogenes CRISPR/Cas9 system
   8912..4       +  misc_RNA       gRNA scaffold (fragment) (across the origin): guide RNA scaffold for the Streptococcus pyogenes CRISPR/Cas9 system
