[The description below was written by a language model from this plasmid's Addgene catalogue record and pLannotate feature annotations shown in this document.]
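Description:
pX330-BbsI-PITCh is an empty-backbone mammalian CRISPR expression plasmid of about 8.9 kb, derived from a pX330-type vector (backbone recorded as pX3301-2). It combines Streptococcus pyogenes Cas9 with two guide RNA cassettes on a single plasmid. Cas9 is driven by a hybrid promoter made of the CMV enhancer, the chicken β-actin promoter and a hybrid CBA/MVM intron. The annotation splits Cas9 into contiguous N- and C-terminal portions that together form the full-length coding sequence. This is followed by a C-terminal nucleoplasmin nuclear localization signal and a bovine growth hormone polyadenylation signal. A single AAV2 ITR is annotated downstream, a backbone remnant that would not by itself support AAV packaging.

Two tandem human U6 (RNA polymerase III) promoters each precede an S. pyogenes gRNA scaffold. According to the record, one cassette has a BbsI cloning site into which the user ligates annealed oligos encoding a locus-specific guide. The other already carries the PITCh gRNA, so no Golden Gate assembly is needed to combine the two; the table does not show which cassette is which. In the microhomology-based PITCh approach, this generic guide cuts a co-delivered donor vector to release a cassette for microhomology-mediated knock-in. The associated work applies this to endogenous protein tagging for tracking, purification and depletion.

The plasmid is propagated in E. coli through a ColE1/pUC-type origin with ampicillin selection (AmpR), and it also carries an f1 origin. The catalogue lists it as low copy, although the origin is annotated as a high-copy type. No mammalian selection marker or reporter is annotated. The two sequence records differ by only a few nucleotides, within the chicken β-actin promoter region.
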