Addgene plasmid #127875: pX330-BbsI-PITCh
Purpose: (Empty Backbone) For user to clone their gRNA oligos to BbsI site. PITCh gRNA expression cassette is already build in so there is no need to perform Golden Gate assembly
Depositing lab: Peter Kaiser. Depositing organization: University of California, Irvine. Publication: Microhomology based CRISPR tagging tools for protein tracking, purification, and depletion. Lin DW, Chung BP, Huang JW, Wang X, Huang L, Kaiser P. J Biol Chem. 2019 May 28. pii: RA119.008422. doi: 10.1074/jbc.RA119.008422. PubMed 31138654.
Backbone
  Vector backbone: pX3301-2
  Vector type: Mammalian Expression, CRISPR
Growth in bacteria
  Bacterial resistance: Ampicillin, 100 μg/mL
  Growth temperature: 37°C
  Growth strain: DH5alpha
  Copy number: Low Copy
Gene/Insert
  Gene/Insert name: None
Terms and licenses: Academic/Nonprofit Terms; Industry Terms: Not Available to Industry
How to cite: pX330-BbsI-PITCh was a gift from Peter Kaiser (Addgene plasmid # 127875 ; http://n2t.net/addgene:127875 ; RRID:Addgene_127875)
